Addgene plasmid #31580: pQStrep2-ARPC3
Depositing lab: Konrad Buessow. Depositing organization: Max Planck Institute for Molecular Genetics. Publication: Structural genomics of human proteins--target selection and generation of a public catalogue of expression clones. Bussow K, Scheich C, Sievert V, Harttig U, Schultz J, Simon B, Bork P, Lehrach H, Heinemann U. Microb Cell Fact. 2005 Jul 5;4:21. doi: 10.1186/1475-2859-4-21. PubMed 15998469.
Backbone
  Vector backbone: pQStrep2
  Backbone size w/o insert (bp): 3460
  Modifications to backbone: GenBank: AY028642
  Vector type: Bacterial Expression
Growth in bacteria
  Bacterial resistance: Ampicillin, 100 μg/mL
  Growth temperature: 37°C
  Growth strain: DH5alpha
  Copy number: Unknown
Gene/Insert
  Gene/Insert name: Actin related protein 2/3 complex, subunit 3 (alt name: PSFEp758G0811)
  Species: H. sapiens (human)
  Insert size (bp): 603
  GenBank ID: DQ000507
  Entrez Gene: ARPC3 (a.k.a. ARC21, p21-Arc)
  Tag / fusion protein: His (N terminal on backbone); StrepII-tag (C terminal on backbone)
  Cloning method: Restriction Enzyme; 5′ cloning site BamHI (not destroyed); 3′ cloning site NotI (not destroyed)
  Sequencing primers: 5′ TGAGCGGATAACAATTTCACACAG; 3′ GGCAACCGAGCGTTCTGAAC
Terms and licenses: Academic/Nonprofit Terms; Industry Terms: Not Available to Industry
Depositor comments: The vector pQTEV is derived from Qiagen pQE-2 and contains an inactive chloramphenicol resistance gene sequence. Please note that Addgene's quality control sequence shows a small deletion in the vector region downstream of insert; the deletion does not affect any features in this construct.
How to cite: pQStrep2-ARPC3 was a gift from Konrad Buessow (Addgene plasmid # 31580 ; http://n2t.net/addgene:31580 ; RRID:Addgene_31580)
