[The description below was written by a language model from this plasmid's Addgene catalogue record and pLannotate feature annotations shown in this document.]
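Description:
pQStrep2-ARPC3 is a bacterial expression plasmid for producing human ARPC3 (also known as ARC21 or p21-Arc), the subunit 3 component of the Arp2/3 complex that nucleates branched actin filament networks. The backbone, pQStrep2, belongs to a family of vectors derived from the Qiagen pQE-2 design. It replicates in E. coli from a ColE1/pMB1-type origin and is selected with ampicillin through a β-lactamase gene driven by its own promoter. A pBR322 bom region and a small rop remnant are also annotated. The catalogue lists the copy number as unknown.

Expression is driven by the bacteriophage T5 promoter, which is recognised by the host E. coli RNA polymerase. It is controlled by lac operator sequences, so transcription is held off by lac repressor and induced with IPTG. The roughly 600 bp ARPC3 insert was cloned between BamHI and NotI sites, both retained, placing it in frame with an N-terminal His tag and a C-terminal Strep-tag II supplied by the vector. The feature table annotates two partial Strep-tag II matches downstream of the insert. Having a tag at each end allows sequential affinity purification that enriches for full-length protein. A lambda t0 terminator follows the fusion cassette, then a chloramphenicol acetyltransferase sequence that the depositor describes as inactive, and an rrnB T1 terminator. Repository quality-control sequencing found a small deletion in the vector region downstream of the insert, reported not to affect any feature. The clone comes from a structural genomics effort that built a public catalogue of human protein expression clones, and it is suited to recombinant production and purification of ARPC3.
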