Features (pLannotate 1.2.2; 15 found; start..end, strand, type, name):
     10..54      +  promoter       T5 promoter: bacteriophage T5 promoter for E. coli RNA polymerase, with embedded lac operator
     62..78      +  protein_bind   lac operator: The lac repressor binds to the lac operator to inhibit transcription in E. coli. This inhibition can be relieved by adding lactose or isopropyl-β-D-thiogalactopyranoside (IPTG). lac repressor encoded by lacI
    127..144     +  CDS            7xHis (fragment): 6xHis affinity tag
    151..681     +  CDS            ARPC3 (sequence withheld): ARPC3_BOVIN - Experimental evidence at protein level: Swiss-Prot protein existence level 1. Component of the Arp2/3 complex, a multiprotein complex that mediates actin polymerization upon stimulation by nucleation-promoting factor (NPF). The Arp2/3 complex mediates the formation of branched actin networks in the cytoplasm, providing the force for cell motility. In addition to its role in the cytoplasmic cytoskeleton, the Arp2/3 complex also promotes actin polymerization in the nucleus, thereby regulating gene transcription and repair of damaged DNA. The Arp2/3 complex promotes homologous recom
    691..713     +  CDS            Strep-Tag II (fragment): peptide that binds Strep-Tactin®, an engineered form of streptavidin
    727..749     +  CDS            Strep-Tag II (fragment): peptide that binds Strep-Tactin®, an engineered form of streptavidin
    773..867     +  terminator     lambda t0 terminator: transcription terminator from phage lambda
    882..910     +  promoter       cat promoter (fragment): promoter of the E. coli cat gene encoding chloramphenicol acetyltransferase
    911..1567    +  CDS            cat: CAT_ECOLX - Experimental evidence at protein level: Swiss-Prot protein existence level 1. This enzyme is an effector of chloramphenicol resistance in bacteria. From Escherichia coli. This protein is used as a marker in many commonly used cloning vectors, such as pACYC184.
   1635..1721    +  terminator     rrnB T1 terminator: Escherichia coli rrnB; transcription terminator T1 from the E. coli rrnB gene
   1734..1775    +  CDS            rop (fragment): Rop protein, which maintains plasmids at low copy number; rop
   1877..2017    +  misc_feature   bom: basis of mobility region from pBR322
   2203..2791    -  rep_origin     ori: high-copy-number ColE1/pMB1/pBR322/pUC origin of replication
   2962..3822    -  CDS            AmpR: β-lactamase; bla; confers resistance to ampicillin, carbenicillin, and related antibiotics
   3823..3927    -  promoter       AmpR promoter: bla
>Addgene plasmid #31580 | pQStrep2-ARPC3 | depositor full sequence | sequence record 14476 | Author sequence
CTCGAGAAATCATAAAAAATTTATTTGCTTTGTGAGCGGATAACAATTATAATAGATTCAATTGTGAGCG
GATAACAATTTCACACAGAATTCATTAAAGAGGAGAAATTAACTATGAGAGGATCGCATCACCATCACCA
TCACGGATCT
[531 nt withheld, positions 151-681]
GCGGCCGCTTGGAGCCACCCGCAGTTCGAAAAATAAGCGGCCGCTTGGAGCCACCCGCAGTTCGAAAAAT
AAGCTTAATTAGCTGAGCTTGGACTCCTGTTGATAGATCCAGTAATGACCTCAGAACTCCATCTGGATTT
GTTCAGAACGCTCGGTTGCCGCCGGGCGTTTTTTATTGGTGAGAATCCAAGCTAGCTTGGCGAGATTTTC
AGGAGCTAAGGAAGCTAAAATGGAGAAAAAAATCACTGGATATACCACCGTTGATATATCCCAATGGCAT
CGTAAAGAACATTTTGAGGCATTTCAGTCAGTTGCTCAATGTACCTATAACCAGACCGTTCAGCTGGATA
TTACGGCCTTTTTAAAGACCGTAAAGAAAAATAAGCACAAGTTTTATCCGGCCTTTATTCACATTCTTGC
CCGCCTGATGAATGCTCATCCGGAATTTCGTATGGCAATGAAAGACGGTGAGCTGGTGATATGGGATAGT
GTTCACCCTTGTTACACCGTTTTCCATGAGCAAACTGAAACGTTTTCATCGCTCTGGAGTGAATACCACG
ACGATTTCCGGCAGTTTCTACACATATATTCGCAAGATGTGGCGTGTTACGGTGAAAACCTGGCCTATTT
CCCTAAAGGGTTTATTGAGAATATGTTTTTCGTCTCAGCCAATCCCTGGGTGAGTTTCACCAGTTTTGAT
TTAAACGTGGCCAATATGGACAACTTCTTCGCCCCCGTTTTCACCATGGGCAAATATTATACGCAAGGCG
ACAAGGTGCTGATGCCGCTGGCGATTCAGGTTCATCATGCCGTCTGTGATGGCTTCCATGTCGGCAGAAT
GCTTAATGAATTACAACAGTACTGCGATGAGTGGCAGGGCGGGGCGTAATTTTTTTAAGGCAGTTATTGG
TGCCCTTAAACGCCTGGGGTAATGACTCTCTAGCTTGAGGCATCAAATAAAACGAAAGGCTCAGTCGAAA
GACTGGGCCTTTCGTTTTATCTGTTGTTTGTCGGTGAACGCTCTCCTGAGTAGGACAAATCCGCCGCTCT
AGAGCTGCCTCGCGCGTTTCGGTGATGACGGTGAAAACCTCTGACACATGCAGCTCCCGGAGACGGTCAC
AGCTTGTCTGTAAGCGGATGCCGGGAGCAGACAAGCCCGTCAGGGCGCGTCAGCGGGTGTTGGCGGGTGT
CGGGGCGCAGCCATGACCCAGTCACGTAGCGATAGCGGAGTGTATACTGGCTTAACTATGCGGCATCAGA
GCAGATTGTACTGAGAGTGCACCATATGCGGTGTGAAATACCGCACAGATGCGTAAGGAGAAAATACCGC
ATCAGGCGCTCTTCCGCTTCCTCGCTCACTGACTCGCTGCGCTCGGTCTGTCGGCTGCGGCGAGCGGTAT
CAGCTCACTCAAAGGCGGTAATACGGTTATCCACAGAATCAGGGGATAACGCAGGAAAGAACATGTGAGC
AAAAGGCCAGCAAAAGGCCAGGAACCGTAAAAAGGCCGCGTTGCTGGCGTTTTTCCATAGGCTCCGCCCC
CCTGACGAGCATCACAAAAATCGACGCTCAAGTCAGAGGTGGCGAAACCCGACAGGACTATAAAGATACC
AGGCGTTTCCCCCTGGAAGCTCCCTCGTGCGCTCTCCTGTTCCGACCCTGCCGCTTACCGGATACCTGTC
CGCCTTTCTCCCTTCGGGAAGCGTGGCGCTTTCTCAATGCTCACGCTGTAGGTATCTCAGTTCGGTGTAG
GTCGTTCGCTCCAAGCTGGGCTGTGTGCACGAACCCCCCGTTCAGCCCGACCGCTGCGCCTTATCCGGTA
ACTATCGTCTTGAGTCCAACCCGGTAAGACACGACTTATCGCCACTGGCAGCAGCCACTGGTAACAGGAT
TAGCAGAGCGAGGTATGTAGGCGGTGCTACAGAGTTCTTGAAGTGGTGGCCTAACTACGGCTACACTAGA
AGGACAGTATTTGGTATCTGCGCTCTGCTGAAGCCAGTTACCTTCGGAAAAAGAGTTGGTAGCTCTTGAT
CCGGCAAACAAACCACCGCTGGTAGCGGTGGTTTTTTTGTTTGCAAGCAGCAGATTACGCGCAGAAAAAA
AGGATCTCAAGAAGATCCTTTGATCTTTTCTACGGGGTCTGACGCTCAGTGGAACGAAAACTCACGTTAA
GGGATTTTGGTCATGAGATTATCAAAAAGGATCTTCACCTAGATCCTTTTAAATTAAAAATGAAGTTTTA
AATCAATCTAAAGTATATATGAGTAAACTTGGTCTGACAGTTACCAATGCTTAATCAGTGAGGCACCTAT
CTCAGCGATCTGTCTATTTCGTTCATCCATAGCTGCCTGACTCCCCGTCGTGTAGATAACTACGATACGG
GAGGGCTTACCATCTGGCCCCAGTGCTGCAATGATACCGCGAGACCCACGCTCACCGGCTCCAGATTTAT
CAGCAATAAACCAGCCAGCCGGAAGGGCCGAGCGCAGAAGTGGTCCTGCAACTTTATCCGCCTCCATCCA
GTCTATTAATTGTTGCCGGGAAGCTAGAGTAAGTAGTTCGCCAGTTAATAGTTTGCGCAACGTTGTTGCC
ATTGCTACAGGCATCGTGGTGTCACGCTCGTCGTTTGGTATGGCTTCATTCAGCTCCGGTTCCCAACGAT
CAAGGCGAGTTACATGATCCCCCATGTTGTGCAAAAAAGCGGTTAGCTCCTTCGGTCCTCCGATCGTTGT
CAGAAGTAAGTTGGCCGCAGTGTTATCACTCATGGTTATGGCAGCACTGCATAATTCTCTTACTGTCATG
CCATCCGTAAGATGCTTTTCTGTGACTGGTGAGTACTCAACCAAGTCATTCTGAGAATAGTGTATGCGGC
GACCGAGTTGCTCTTGCCCGGCGTCAATACGGGATAATACCGCGCCACATAGCAGAACTTTAAAAGTGCT
CATCATTGGAAAACGTTCTTCGGGGCGAAAACTCTCAAGGATCTTACCGCTGTTGAGATCCAGTTCGATG
TAACCCACTCGTGCACCCAACTGATCTTCAGCATCTTTTACTTTCACCAGCGTTTCTGGGTGAGCAAAAA
CAGGAAGGCAAAATGCCGCAAAAAAGGGAATAAGGGCGACACGGAAATGTTGAATACTCATACTCTTCCT
TTTTCAATATTATTGAAGCATTTATCAGGGTTATTGTCTCATGAGCGGATACATATTTGAATGTATTTAG
AAAAATAAACAAATAGGGGTTCCGCGCACATTTCCCCGAAAAGTGCCACCTGACGTCTAAGAAACCATTA
TTATCATGACATTAACCTATAAAAATAGGCGTATCACGAGGCCCTTTCGTCTTCAC
