>Addgene plasmid #31580 | pQStrep2-ARPC3 | addgene partial sequence | sequence record 61176 | pQE-Fwd 5'-CCCGAAAAGTGCCACCTG-3'
AAAATAGGCGTATCACGAGGCCCTTTCGTCTTCACCTCGAGAAATCATAAAAAATTTATTTGCTTTGTGA
GCGGATAACAATTATAATAGATTCAATTGTGAGCGGATAACAATTTCACACAGAATTCATTAAAGAGGAG
AAATTAACTATGAGAGGATCGCATCACCATCACCATCACGGATCT
[531 nt withheld, positions 186-716]
GCGGCCGCTTGGAGCCACCCGCAGTTCGAAAAATAAGCTTAATTAGCTGAGCTTGGACTCCTGTTGATAG
ATCCAGTAATGACCTCAGAACTCCATCTGGATTTGTTCAGAACGCTCGGTTGCCGCCGGGCGTTTTT
